Addgene plasmid #185618: pJET-CMV-GFP-P2A-K20-P2A-mCherry
Purpose: Ribosomal stalling reporter: positive control
Depositing lab: Sabine Fuchs. Depositing organization: University Medical Centre Utrecht. Publication: Isoleucine-to-valine substitutions support cellular physiology during isoleucine deprivation. Kok G, Schene IF, Ilcken EF, Alcaraz PS, Mendes MI, Smith DEC, Salomons G, Shehata S, Jans JJM, Maroofian R, Hoek TA, van Es RM, Rehmann H, Nieuwenhuis EES, Vos HR, Fuchs SA. Nucleic Acids Res. 2025 Jan 7;53(1):gkae1184. doi: 10.1093/nar/gkae1184. PubMed 39657787.
Backbone
  Vector backbone: pJET1.2
  Backbone manufacturer: Thermo Scientific
  Backbone size w/o insert (bp): 3000
  Total vector size (bp): 6123
  Vector type: Mammalian Expression
Growth in bacteria
  Bacterial resistance: Ampicillin, 100 μg/mL
  Growth temperature: 37°C
  Growth strain: DH5alpha
  Copy number: High Copy
Gene/Insert
  Gene/Insert name: GFP-K20(AAA)-mCherry
  Species: H. sapiens (human)
  Promoter: CMV
  Cloning method: Restriction Enzyme; 5′ cloning site XhoI (not destroyed); 3′ cloning site XbaI (not destroyed)
  Sequencing primers: 5′ cgactcactatagggagagcggc; 3′ aagaacatcgattttccatggcag
Resource information
  A portion of this plasmid was derived from a plasmid made by: Based on: Addgene #105688
Terms and licenses: Academic/Nonprofit Terms; Industry Terms: Not Available to Industry
How to cite: pJET-CMV-GFP-P2A-K20-P2A-mCherry was a gift from Sabine Fuchs (Addgene plasmid # 185618 ; http://n2t.net/addgene:185618 ; RRID:Addgene_185618)
