[The description below was written by a language model from this plasmid's Addgene catalogue record and pLannotate feature annotations shown in this document.]
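Description:
pJET-CMV-GFP-P2A-K20-P2A-mCherry is a mammalian expression plasmid built on the pJET1.2 cloning backbone and serves as the positive control in a ribosomal stalling reporter set. It is propagated in E. coli through a high-copy ColE1/pUC-type origin and selected with ampicillin via the β-lactamase gene. The annotated eco47IR fragments, lac UV5 promoter and T7 promoter are remnants of the pJET1.2 positive-selection system, whose lethal gene is disrupted by the insert placed between XhoI and XbaI.

The payload is a single open reading frame driven by the CMV enhancer/promoter and terminated by an SV40 polyadenylation signal. EGFP sits upstream and mCherry downstream. Between them the feature tables show a 3xFLAG tag and a linker region annotated as Sec61β and villin fragments. According to the construct name, this middle segment is flanked by P2A sequences and carries the K20 stall element, twenty lysines encoded by AAA codons, though neither the P2A sites nor the poly-lysine stretch is annotated separately. P2A "skipping" releases the two fluorescent proteins as separate polypeptides, so GFP reports overall translation of the message while mCherry is made only by ribosomes that read through the intervening sequence. A poly(A)-encoded lysine run is a well-known stalling sequence, so the mCherry-to-GFP ratio should fall, giving the benchmark for stalling. The record notes that part of the plasmid derives from an earlier deposited reporter.

Two sequence records are supplied. The 6,122 nt partial result matches the catalogued size of 6,123 bp. The 7,748 nt assembly contains extra material, including a second inverted CMV enhancer and cPPT fragment, an SV40 promoter and a NeoR/KanR fragment. The record does not explain this extra material.
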