Features (pLannotate 1.2.2; 21 found; start..end, strand, type, name):
      6..389     -  CDS            eco47IR (fragment): T2E7_ECOLX - Protein predicted: Swiss-Prot protein existence level 4. Recognizes the double-stranded sequence GGWCC and cleaves after G-1. From Escherichia coli.
    442..472     -  promoter       lac UV5 promoter: E. coli lac promoter with an "up" mutation
    487..508     -  protein_bind   CAP binding site: CAP binding activates transcription in the presence of cAMP. E. coli catabolite activator protein
    533..616     -  CDS            lacI (fragment): lac repressor; lacI; The lac repressor binds to the lac operator to inhibit transcription in E. coli. This inhibition can be relieved by adding lactose or isopropyl-β-D-thiogalactopyranoside (IPTG).
    799..1387    -  rep_origin     ori: high-copy-number ColE1/pMB1/pBR322/pUC origin of replication
   1558..2418    -  CDS            AmpR: β-lactamase; bla; confers resistance to ampicillin, carbenicillin, and related antibiotics
   2419..2523    -  promoter       AmpR promoter: bla
   2915..2933    +  promoter       T7 promoter: promoter for bacteriophage T7 RNA polymerase
   2987..3080    +  misc_feature   cPPT/CTS (fragment): central polypurine tract and central termination sequence of HIV-1
   3103..3406    +  enhancer       CMV enhancer: human cytomegalovirus immediate early enhancer
   3407..3610    +  promoter       CMV promoter: human cytomegalovirus (CMV) immediate early promoter
   3686..3715    +  misc_feature   MCS (fragment): pBluescript multiple cloning site
   3735..3756    +  misc_feature   MCS (fragment): multiple cloning site
   3757..4473    +  CDS            EGFP: EGFP is a basic (constitutively fluorescent) green fluorescent protein published in 1996, derived from Aequorea victoria. It is reported to be a rapidly-maturing weak dimer with moderate acid sensitivity.
   4552..4617    +  CDS            3xFLAG: three tandem FLAG® epitope tags, followed by an enterokinase cleavage site
   4627..4665    +  CDS            Sec61β (fragment): human Sec61β subunit of the translocon in the endoplasmic reticulum; SEC61B
   4666..4770    +  CDS            VIL1 (fragment) (sequence withheld): VILI_CHICK - Also known as VIL. Experimental evidence at protein level: Swiss-Prot protein existence level 1. Epithelial cell-specific Ca(2+)-regulated actin-modifying protein that modulates the reorganization of microvillar actin filaments. Plays a role in the actin nucleation, actin filament bundle assembly, actin filament capping and severing. Binds phosphatidylinositol 4,5-bisphosphate (PIP2) and lysophosphatidic acid (LPA); binds LPA with higher affinity than PIP2. Binding to LPA increases its phosphorylation by SRC and inhibits all actin-modifying activities. Binding to PIP2 inhibits act
   4774..4943    +  CDS            Sec61β (fragment): human Sec61β subunit of the translocon in the endoplasmic reticulum; SEC61B
   5115..5822    +  CDS            mCherry: monomeric derivative of DsRed fluorescent protein (Shaner et al., 2004) mammalian codon-optimized
   5849..5933    +  CDS            large T antigen (fragment): large T antigen from SV40 (simian virus 40)
   5956..6077    +  polyA_signal   SV40 poly(A) signal: SV40 polyadenylation signal
>Addgene plasmid #185618 | pJET-CMV-GFP-P2A-K20-P2A-mCherry | addgene full sequence | sequence record 364929 | Addgene Partial NGS Result
YCCCAATATCTTTCTAGAAGATCTCCTACAATATTCTCAGCTGCCATGGAAAATCGATGTTCTTCTTTTA
TTCTCTCAAGATTTTCAGGCTGTATATTAAAACTTATATTAAGAACTATGCTAACCACCTCATCAGGAAC
CGTTGTAGGTGGCGTGGGTTTTCTTGGCAATCGACTCTCATGAAAACTACGAGCTAAATATTCAATATGT
TCCTCTTGACCAACTTTATTCTGCATTTTTTTTGAACGAGGTTTAGAGCAAGCTTCAGGAAACTGAGACA
GGAATTTTATTAAAAATTTAAATTTTGAAGAAAGTTCAGGGTTAATAGCATCCATTTTTTGCTTTGCAAG
TTCCTCAGCATTCTTAACAAAAGACGTCTCTTTTGACATGTTTAAAGTTTAAACCTCCTGTGTGAAATTA
TTATCCGCTCATAATTCCACACATTATACGAGCCGGAAGCATAAAGTGTAAAGCCTGGGGTGCCTAATGA
GTGAGCTAACTCACATTAATTGCGTTGCGCTCACTGCCAATTGCTTTCCAGTCGGGAAACCTGTCGTGCC
AGCTGCATTAATGAATCGGCCAACGCGCGGGGAGAGGCGGTTTGCGTATTGGGCGCTCTTCCGCTTCCTC
GCTCACTGACTCGCTGCGCTCGGTCGTTCGGCTGCGGCGAGCGGTATCAGCTCACTCAAAGGCGGTAATA
CGGTTATCCACAGAATCAGGGGATAACGCAGGAAAGAACATGTGAGCAAAAGGCCAGCAAAAGGCCAGGA
ACCGTAAAAAGGCCGCGTTGCTGGCGTTTTTCCATAGGCTCCGCCCCCCTGACGAGCATCACAAAAATCG
ACGCTCAAGTCAGAGGTGGCGAAACCCGACAGGACTATAAAGATACCAGGCGTTTCCCCCTGGAAGCTCC
CTCGTGCGCTCTCCTGTTCCGACCCTGCCGCTTACCGGATACCTGTCCGCCTTTCTCCCTTCGGGAAGCG
TGGCGCTTTCTCATAGCTCACGCTGTAGGTATCTCAGTTCGGTGTAGGTCGTTCGCTCCAAGCTGGGCTG
TGTGCACGAACCCCCCGTTCAGCCCGACCGCTGCGCCTTATCCGGTAACTATCGTCTTGAGTCCAACCCG
GTAAGACACGACTTATCGCCACTGGCAGCAGCCACTGGTAACAGGATTAGCAGAGCGAGGTATGTAGGCG
GTGCTACAGAGTTCTTGAAGTGGTGGCCTAACTACGGCTACACTAGAAGAACAGTATTTGGTATCTGCGC
TCTGCTGAAGCCAGTTACCTTCGGAAAAAGAGTTGGTAGCTCTTGATCCGGCAAACAAACCACCGCTGGT
AGCGGTGGTTTTTTTGTTTGCAAGCAGCAGATTACGCGCAGAAAAAAAGGATCTCAAGAAGATCCTTTGA
TCTTTTCTACGGGGTCTGACGCTCAGTGGAACGAAAACTCACGTTAAGGGATTTTGGTCATGAGATTATC
AAAAAGGATCTTCACCTAGATCCTTTTAAATTAAAAATGAAGTTTTAAATCAATCTAAAGTATATATGAG
TAAACTTGGTCTGACAGTTACCAATGCTTAATCAGTGAGGCACCTATCTCAGCGATCTGTCTATTTCGTT
CATCCATAGTTGCCTGACTCCCCGTCGTGTAGATAACTACGATACGGGAGGGCTTACCATCTGGCCCCAG
TGCTGCAATGATACCGCGAGACCCACGCTCACCGGCTCCAGATTTATCAGCAATAAACCAGCCAGCCGGA
AGGGCCGAGCGCAGAAGTGGTCCTGCAACTTTATCCGCCTCCATCCAGTCTATTAATTGTTGCCGGGAAG
CTAGAGTAAGTAGTTCGCCAGTTAATAGTTTGCGCAACGTTGTTGCCATTGCTACAGGCATCGTGGTGTC
ACGCTCGTCGTTTGGTATGGCTTCATTCAGCTCCGGTTCCCAACGATCAAGGCGAGTTACATGATCCCCC
ATGTTGTGCAAAAAAGCGGTTAGCTCCTTCGGTCCTCCGATCGTTGTCAGAAGTAAGTTGGCCGCAGTGT
TATCACTCATGGTTATGGCAGCACTGCATAATTCTCTTACTGTCATGCCATCCGTAAGATGCTTTTCTGT
GACTGGTGAGTACTCAACCAAGTCATTCTGAGAATAGTGTATGCGGCGACCGAGTTGCTCTTGCCCGGCG
TCAATACGGGATAATACCGCGCCACATAGCAGAACTTTAAAAGTGCTCATCATTGGAAAACGTTCTTCGG
GGCGAAAACTCTCAAGGATCTTACCGCTGTTGAGATCCAGTTCGATGTAACCCACTCGTGCACCCAACTG
ATCTTCAGCATCTTTTACTTTCACCAGCGTTTCTGGGTGAGCAAAAACAGGAAGGCAAAATGCCGCAAAA
AAGGGAATAAGGGCGACACGGAAATGTTGAATACTCATACTCTTCCTTTTTCAATATTATTGAAGCATTT
ATCAGGGTTATTGTCTCATGAGCGGATACATATTTGAATGTATTTAGAAAAATAAACAAATAGGGGTTCC
GCGCACATTTCCCCGAAAAGTGCCACCTGACGTCTAAGAAACCATTATTATCATGACATTAACCTATAAA
AATAGGCGTATCACGAGGCCGCCCCTGCAGCCGAATTATATTATTTTTGCCAAATAATTTTTAACAAAAG
CTCTGAAGTCTTCTTCATTTAAATTCTTAGATGATACTTCATCTGGAAAATTGTCCCAATTAGTAGCATC
ACGCTGTGAGTAAGTTCTAAACCATTTTTTTATTGTTGTATTATCTCTAATCTTACTACTCGATGAGTTT
TCGGTATTATCTCTATTTTTAACTTGGAGCAGGTTCCATTCATTGTTTTTTTCATCATAGTGAATAAAAT
CAACTGCTTTAACACTTGTGCCTGAACACCATATCCATCCGGCGTAATACGACTCACTATAGGGAGAGCG
GCCGCCAGATCTTCCGGATGGCTSGAGTTTTTCAGMAAGATRKYRSGGGGTACAGTGCAGGGGAAAGAAT
AGTAGACATAATAGCAACAGACATACAAACTAAAGAATTACAAAAACAAATTACAAAAATTCAAAATTTT
ATCGATAAGCTTGGGAGTTCCGCGTTACATAACTTACGGTAAATGGCCCGCCTGGCTGACCGCCCAACGA
CCCCCGCCCATTGACGTCAATAATGACGTATGTTCCCATAGTAACGCCAATAGGGACTTTCCATTGACGT
CAATGGGTGGAGTATTTACGGTAAACTGCCCACTTGGCAGTACATCAAGTGTATCATATGCCAAGTACGC
CCCCTATTGACGTCAATGACGGTAAATGGCCCGCCTGGCATTATGCCCAGTACATGACCTTATGGGACTT
TCCTACTTGGCAGTACATCTACGTATTAGTCATCGCTATTACCATGGTGATGCGGTTTTGGCAGTACATC
AATGGGCGTGGATAGCGGTTTGACTCACGGGGATTTCCAAGTCTCCACCCCATTGACGTCAATGGGAGTT
TGTTTTGGCACCAAAATCAACGGGACTTTCCAAAATGTCGTAACAACTCCGCCCCATTGACGCAAATGGG
CGGTAGGCGTGTACGGTGGGAGGTCTATATAAGCAGAGCTCGTTTAGTGAACCGTCAGATCGCCTGGAGA
CGCCATCCACGCTGTTTTGACCTCCATAGAAGACACCGACTCTAGCTAGAGGATCCCCCGGGCTGCAGGA
ATTCGGCGCGCCACGCGTACCGATAGCTTCGAATTCTGCAGTCGACATGGTGAGCAAGGGCGAGGAGCTG
TTCACCGGGGTGGTGCCCATCCTGGTCGAGCTGGACGGCGACGTAAACGGCCACAAGTTCAGCGTGTCCG
GCGAGGGCGAGGGCGATGCCACCTACGGCAAGCTGACCCTGAAGTTCATCTGCACCACCGGCAAGCTGCC
CGTGCCCTGGCCCACCCTCGTGACCACCCTGACCTACGGCGTGCAGTGCTTCAGCCGCTACCCCGACCAC
ATGAAGCAGCACGACTTCTTCAAGTCCGCCATGCCCGAAGGCTACGTCCAGGAGCGCACCATCTTCTTCA
AGGACGACGGCAACTACAAGACCCGCGCCGAGGTGAAGTTCGAGGGCGACACCCTGGTGAACCGCATCGA
GCTGAAGGGCATCGACTTCAAGGAGGACGGCAACATCCTGGGGCACAAGCTGGAGTACAACTACAACAGC
CACAACGTCTATATCATGGCCGACAAGCAGAAGAACGGCATCAAGGTGAACTTCAAGATCCGCCACAACA
TCGAGGACGGCAGCGTGCAGCTCGCCGACCACTACCAGCAGAACACCCCCATCGGCGACGGCCCCGTGCT
GCTGCCCGACAACCACTACCTGAGCACCCAGTCCGCCCTGAGCAAAGACCCCAACGAGAAGCGCGATCAC
ATGGTCCTTAAGGAGTTCGTGACCGCCGCCGGGATCACTCTCGGCATGGACGAGCTGTACAAGTCCGGAG
GCAGCGGCGCCACCAACTTTTCCCTGCTCAAGCAGGCCGGCGACGTGGAAGAGAATCCCGGCCCCGGTAC
TGACTACAAAGACCATGACGGTGATTATAAAGATCATGACATCGATTACAAGGATGACGATGACAAGGCC
GGATCTCCTGGTCCGACCCCCAGTGGCACTAACGTGGGATCCTCA
[105 nt withheld, positions 4666-4770]
GGATCAGGGCGCTCTCCCAGCAAAGCAGTGGCCGCCCGGGCGGCGGGATCCACTGTCCGGCAGAGGAAAA
ATGCCAGCTGTGGGACAAGGAGTGCAGGCCGCACAACCTCGGCAGGCACCGGGGGGATGTGGCGATTCTA
CACAGAAGATTCACCTGGGCTCAAAGTTGGCCCWAGGKCSACCSCCAWGGSGAMAAAAAAAAAAAAAAAA
AAAAAAAAAAAAAAAAAAAAAAAAAAAAAAAAAAAAAAAAAAAAACCCGGGGGATCCGGTACCGGAAGCG
GAGCTACTAACTTCAGCCTGCTGAAGCAGGCTGGAGACGTGGAGGAGAACCCTGGACCTCTCGAGGTGAG
CAAGGGCGAGGAGGATAACATGGCCATCATCAAGGAGTTCATGCGCTTCAAGGTGCACATGGAGGGCTCC
GTGAACGGCCACGAGTTCGAGATCGAGGGCGAGGGCGAGGGCCGCCCCTACGAGGGCACCCAGACCGCCA
AGCTGAAGGTGACCAAGGGTGGCCCCCTGCCCTTCGCCTGGGACATCCTGTCCCCTCAGTTCATGTACGG
CTCCAAGGCCTACGTGAAGCACCCCGCCGACATCCCCGACTACTTGAAGCTGTCCTTCCCCGAGGGCTTC
AAGTGGGAGCGCGTGATGAACTTCGAGGACGGCGGCGTGGTGACCGTGACCCAGGACTCCTCCCTGCAGG
ACGGCGAGTTCATCTACAAGGTGAAGCTGCGCGGCACCAACTTCCCCTCCGACGGCCCCGTAATGCAGAA
GAAGACCATGGGCTGGGAGGCCTCCTCCGAGCGGATGTACCCCGAGGACGGCGCCCTGAAGGGCGAGATC
AAGCAGAGGCTGAAGCTGAAGGACGGCGGCCACTACGACGCTGAGGTCAAGACCACCTACAAGGCCAAGA
AGCCCGTGCAGCTGCCCGGCGCCTACAACGTCAACATCAAGTTGGACATCACCTCCCACAACGAGGACTA
CACCATCGTGGAACAGTACGAACGCGCCGAGGGCCGCCACTCCACCGGCGGCATGGACGAGCTGTACAAG
TAAACTGGATCCACCGGATCTAGATAACTGATCATAATCAGCCATACCACATTTGTAGAGGTTTTACTTG
CTTTAAAAAACCTCCCACACCTCCCCCTGAACCTGAAACATAAAATGAATGCAATTGTTGTTGTTAACTT
GTTTATTGCAGCTTATAATGGTTACAAATAAAGCAATAGCATCACAAATTTCACAAATAAAGCATTTTTT
TCACTGCATTCTAGTTGTGGTTTGTCCAAACTCATCAATGTATCTTACTCGAGTCTAGACAGCGCTCACC
GGTCGTTAACATTMASYKWRCC
