Features (pLannotate 1.2.2; 29 found; start..end, strand, type, name):
     24..53      -  promoter       TRE3GV promoter (fragment): 3rd-generation Tet-responsive promoter that can be activated by binding of Tet-On® 3G, optimized for retroviral and lentiviral vectors
    198..501     -  enhancer       CMV enhancer: human cytomegalovirus immediate early enhancer
    524..622     -  misc_feature   cPPT/CTS (fragment): central polypurine tract and central termination sequence of HIV-1
    621..1004    -  CDS            eco47IR (fragment): T2E7_ECOLX - Protein predicted: Swiss-Prot protein existence level 4. Recognizes the double-stranded sequence GGWCC and cleaves after G-1. From Escherichia coli.
   1057..1087    -  promoter       lac UV5 promoter: E. coli lac promoter with an "up" mutation
   1102..1123    -  protein_bind   CAP binding site: CAP binding activates transcription in the presence of cAMP. E. coli catabolite activator protein
   1148..1231    -  CDS            lacI (fragment): lac repressor; lacI; The lac repressor binds to the lac operator to inhibit transcription in E. coli. This inhibition can be relieved by adding lactose or isopropyl-β-D-thiogalactopyranoside (IPTG).
   1414..2002    -  rep_origin     ori: high-copy-number ColE1/pMB1/pBR322/pUC origin of replication
   2173..3033    -  CDS            AmpR: β-lactamase; bla; confers resistance to ampicillin, carbenicillin, and related antibiotics
   3034..3138    -  promoter       AmpR promoter: bla
   3244..3528    -  CDS            eco47IR (fragment): T2E7_ECOLX - Protein predicted: Swiss-Prot protein existence level 4. Recognizes the double-stranded sequence GGWCC and cleaves after G-1. From Escherichia coli.
   3530..3548    +  promoter       T7 promoter: promoter for bacteriophage T7 RNA polymerase
   3598..3696    +  misc_feature   cPPT/CTS (fragment): central polypurine tract and central termination sequence of HIV-1
   3719..4022    +  enhancer       CMV enhancer: human cytomegalovirus immediate early enhancer
   4023..4226    +  promoter       CMV promoter: human cytomegalovirus (CMV) immediate early promoter
   4302..4331    +  misc_feature   MCS (fragment): pBluescript multiple cloning site
   4351..4372    +  misc_feature   MCS (fragment): multiple cloning site
   4373..5089    +  CDS            EGFP: EGFP is a basic (constitutively fluorescent) green fluorescent protein published in 1996, derived from Aequorea victoria. It is reported to be a rapidly-maturing weak dimer with moderate acid sensitivity.
   5168..5233    +  CDS            3xFLAG: three tandem FLAG® epitope tags, followed by an enterokinase cleavage site
   5243..5281    +  CDS            Sec61β (fragment): human Sec61β subunit of the translocon in the endoplasmic reticulum; SEC61B
   5282..5386    +  CDS            VIL1 (fragment) (sequence withheld): VILI_CHICK - Also known as VIL. Experimental evidence at protein level: Swiss-Prot protein existence level 1. Epithelial cell-specific Ca(2+)-regulated actin-modifying protein that modulates the reorganization of microvillar actin filaments. Plays a role in the actin nucleation, actin filament bundle assembly, actin filament capping and severing. Binds phosphatidylinositol 4,5-bisphosphate (PIP2) and lysophosphatidic acid (LPA); binds LPA with higher affinity than PIP2. Binding to LPA increases its phosphorylation by SRC and inhibits all actin-modifying activities. Binding to PIP2 inhibits act
   5390..5560    +  CDS            Sec61β (fragment): human Sec61β subunit of the translocon in the endoplasmic reticulum; SEC61B
   5731..6438    +  CDS            mCherry: monomeric derivative of DsRed fluorescent protein (Shaner et al., 2004) mammalian codon-optimized
   6465..6549    +  CDS            large T antigen (fragment): large T antigen from SV40 (simian virus 40)
   6572..6693    +  polyA_signal   SV40 poly(A) signal: SV40 polyadenylation signal
   6794..6812    -  promoter       T7 promoter: promoter for bacteriophage T7 RNA polymerase
   7204..7308    +  promoter       AmpR promoter: bla
   7338..7667    +  promoter       SV40 promoter: SV40 enhancer and early promoter
   7702..2       +  CDS            NeoR/KanR (fragment) (across the origin): aminoglycoside phosphotransferase confers resistance to neomycin, kanamycin, and G418 (Geneticin®)
>Addgene plasmid #185618 | pJET-CMV-GFP-P2A-K20-P2A-mCherry | addgene full sequence | sequence record 368363 | Addgene NGS Result
GGTCAAAACAGCGTGGATGGCGTCTCCAGGCGATCTGACGGTTCACTAAACGAATCGAAGGTATCCGGTA
GCGGTGCGCGCCGAATTCCTGCCGCCCGGGGGAATCTCTAAGTAGAGGCGGGTTTTTCAGAGGGTGTAAA
AACCGGTGGGATGGGGGATCCCGGTGATATGGAGGTTTCCTAAAAGAGGTTTTGTTMCATGGTAATASCG
AYGACTAATACGTAGATGTACTGCCAAGTAGGAAAGTCCCATAAGGTCATGTACTGGGCATAATGCCAGG
CGGGCCATTTACCGTCATTGACGTCAATAGGGGGCGTACTTGGCATATGATACACTTGATGTACTGCCAA
GTGGGCAGTTTACCGTAAATACTCCACCCATTGACGTCAATGGAAAGTCCCTATTGGCGTTACTATGGGA
ACATACGTCATTATTGACGTCAATGGGCGGGGGTCGTTGGGCGGTCAGCCAGGCGGGCCATTTACCGTAA
GTTATGTAACGCGGAACTCCCAAGCTTATCGATAAAATTTTGAATTTTTGTAATTTGTTTTTGTAATTCT
TTAGTTTGTATGTCTGTTGCTATTATGTCTACTATTCTTTCCCCTGCACTGTACCCCCCAATATCTTTCT
AGAAGATCTCCTACAATATTCTCAGCTGCCATGGAAAATCGATGTTCTTCTTTTATTCTCTCAAGATTTT
CAGGCTGTATATTAAAACTTATATTAAGAACTATGCTAACCACCTCATCAGGAACCGTTGTAGGTGGCGT
GGGTTTTCTTGGCAATCGACTCTCATGAAAACTACGAGCTAAATATTCAATATGTTCCTCTTGACCAACT
TTATTCTGCATTTTTTTTGAACGAGGTTTAGAGCAAGCTTCAGGAAACTGAGACAGGAATTTTATTAAAA
ATTTAAATTTTGAAGAAAGTTCAGGGTTAATAGCATCCATTTTTTGCTTTGCAAGTTCCTCAGCATTCTT
AACAAAAGACGTCTCTTTTGACATGTTTAAAGTTTAAACCTCCTGTGTGAAATTATTATCCGCTCATAAT
TCCACACATTATACGAGCCGGAAGCATAAAGTGTAAAGCCTGGGGTGCCTAATGAGTGAGCTAACTCACA
TTAATTGCGTTGCGCTCACTGCCAATTGCTTTCCAGTCGGGAAACCTGTCGTGCCAGCTGCATTAATGAA
TCGGCCAACGCGCGGGGAGAGGCGGTTTGCGTATTGGGCGCTCTTCCGCTTCCTCGCTCACTGACTCGCT
GCGCTCGGTCGTTCGGCTGCGGCGAGCGGTATCAGCTCACTCAAAGGCGGTAATACGGTTATCCACAGAA
TCAGGGGATAACGCAGGAAAGAACATGTGAGCAAAAGGCCAGCAAAAGGCCAGGAACCGTAAAAAGGCCG
CGTTGCTGGCGTTTTTCCATAGGCTCCGCCCCCCTGACGAGCATCACAAAAATCGACGCTCAAGTCAGAG
GTGGCGAAACCCGACAGGACTATAAAGATACCAGGCGTTTCCCCCTGGAAGCTCCCTCGTGCGCTCTCCT
GTTCCGACCCTGCCGCTTACCGGATACCTGTCCGCCTTTCTCCCTTCGGGAAGCGTGGCGCTTTCTCATA
GCTCACGCTGTAGGTATCTCAGTTCGGTGTAGGTCGTTCGCTCCAAGCTGGGCTGTGTGCACGAACCCCC
CGTTCAGCCCGACCGCTGCGCCTTATCCGGTAACTATCGTCTTGAGTCCAACCCGGTAAGACACGACTTA
TCGCCACTGGCAGCAGCCACTGGTAACAGGATTAGCAGAGCGAGGTATGTAGGCGGTGCTACAGAGTTCT
TGAAGTGGTGGCCTAACTACGGCTACACTAGAAGAACAGTATTTGGTATCTGCGCTCTGCTGAAGCCAGT
TACCTTCGGAAAAAGAGTTGGTAGCTCTTGATCCGGCAAACAAACCACCGCTGGTAGCGGTGGTTTTTTT
GTTTGCAAGCAGCAGATTACGCGCAGAAAAAAAGGATCTCAAGAAGATCCTTTGATCTTTTCTACGGGGT
CTGACGCTCAGTGGAACGAAAACTCACGTTAAGGGATTTTGGTCATGAGATTATCAAAAAGGATCTTCAC
CTAGATCCTTTTAAATTAAAAATGAAGTTTTAAATCAATCTAAAGTATATATGAGTAAACTTGGTCTGAC
AGTTACCAATGCTTAATCAGTGAGGCACCTATCTCAGCGATCTGTCTATTTCGTTCATCCATAGTTGCCT
GACTCCCCGTCGTGTAGATAACTACGATACGGGAGGGCTTACCATCTGGCCCCAGTGCTGCAATGATACC
GCGAGACCCACGCTCACCGGCTCCAGATTTATCAGCAATAAACCAGCCAGCCGGAAGGGCCGAGCGCAGA
AGTGGTCCTGCAACTTTATCCGCCTCCATCCAGTCTATTAATTGTTGCCGGGAAGCTAGAGTAAGTAGTT
CGCCAGTTAATAGTTTGCGCAACGTTGTTGCCATTGCTACAGGCATCGTGGTGTCACGCTCGTCGTTTGG
TATGGCTTCATTCAGCTCCGGTTCCCAACGATCAAGGCGAGTTACATGATCCCCCATGTTGTGCAAAAAA
GCGGTTAGCTCCTTCGGTCCTCCGATCGTTGTCAGAAGTAAGTTGGCCGCAGTGTTATCACTCATGGTTA
TGGCAGCACTGCATAATTCTCTTACTGTCATGCCATCCGTAAGATGCTTTTCTGTGACTGGTGAGTACTC
AACCAAGTCATTCTGAGAATAGTGTATGCGGCGACCGAGTTGCTCTTGCCCGGCGTCAATACGGGATAAT
ACCGCGCCACATAGCAGAACTTTAAAAGTGCTCATCATTGGAAAACGTTCTTCGGGGCGAAAACTCTCAA
GGATCTTACCGCTGTTGAGATCCAGTTCGATGTAACCCACTCGTGCACCCAACTGATCTTCAGCATCTTT
TACTTTCACCAGCGTTTCTGGGTGAGCAAAAACAGGAAGGCAAAATGCCGCAAAAAAGGGAATAAGGGCG
ACACGGAAATGTTGAATACTCATACTCTTCCTTTTTCAATATTATTGAAGCATTTATCAGGGTTATTGTC
TCATGAGCGGATACATATTTGAATGTATTTAGAAAAATAAACAAATAGGGGTTCCGCGCACATTTCCCCG
AAAAGTGCCACCTGACGTCTAAGAAACCATTATTATCATGACATTAACCTATAAAAATAGGCGTATCACG
AGGCCGCCCCTGCAGCCGAATTATATTATTTTTGCCAAATAATTTTTAACAAAAGCTCTGAAGTCTTCTT
CATTTAAATTCTTAGATGATACTTCATCTGGAAAATTGTCCCAATTAGTAGCATCACGCTGTGAGTAAGT
TCTAAACCATTTTTTTATTGTTGTATTATCTCTAATCTTACTACTCGATGAGTTTTCGGTATTATCTCTA
TTTTTAACTTGGAGCAGGTTCCATTCATTGTTTTTTTCATCATAGTGAATAAAATCAACTGCTTTAACAC
TTGTGCCTGAACACCATATCCATCCGGCGTAATACGACTCACTATAGGGAGAGCGGCCGCCAGATCKWSM
RKATTGTAGGAGATCTTCTAGAAAGATATTGGGGGGTACAGTGCAGGGGAAAGAATAGTAGACATAATAG
CAACAGACATACAAACTAAAGAATTACAAAAACAAATTACAAAAATTCAAAATTTTATCGATAAGCTTGG
GAGTTCCGCGTTACATAACTTACGGTAAATGGCCCGCCTGGCTGACCGCCCAACGACCCCCGCCCATTGA
CGTCAATAATGACGTATGTTCCCATAGTAACGCCAATAGGGACTTTCCATTGACGTCAATGGGTGGAGTA
TTTACGGTAAACTGCCCACTTGGCAGTACATCAAGTGTATCATATGCCAAGTACGCCCCCTATTGACGTC
AATGACGGTAAATGGCCCGCCTGGCATTATGCCCAGTACATGACCTTATGGGACTTTCCTACTTGGCAGT
ACATCTACGTATTAGTCATCGCTATTACCATGGTGATGCGGTTTTGGCAGTACATCAATGGGCGTGGATA
GCGGTTTGACTCACGGGGATTTCCAAGTCTCCACCCCATTGACGTCAATGGGAGTTTGTTTTGGCACCAA
AATCAACGGGACTTTCCAAAATGTCGTAACAACTCCGCCCCATTGACGCAAATGGGCGGTAGGCGTGTAC
GGTGGGAGGTCTATATAAGCAGAGCTCGTTTAGTGAACCGTCAGATCGCCTGGAGACGCCATCCACGCTG
TTTTGACCTCCATAGAAGACACCGACTCTAGCTAGAGGATCCCCCGGGCTGCAGGAATTCGGCGCGCCAC
GCGTACCGATAGCTTCGAATTCTGCAGTCGACATGGTGAGCAAGGGCGAGGAGCTGTTCACCGGGGTGGT
GCCCATCCTGGTCGAGCTGGACGGCGACGTAAACGGCCACAAGTTCAGCGTGTCCGGCGAGGGCGAGGGC
GATGCCACCTACGGCAAGCTGACCCTGAAGTTCATCTGCACCACCGGCAAGCTGCCCGTGCCCTGGCCCA
CCCTCGTGACCACCCTGACCTACGGCGTGCAGTGCTTCAGCCGCTACCCCGACCACATGAAGCAGCACGA
CTTCTTCAAGTCCGCCATGCCCGAAGGCTACGTCCAGGAGCGCACCATCTTCTTCAAGGACGACGGCAAC
TACAAGACCCGCGCCGAGGTGAAGTTCGAGGGCGACACCCTGGTGAACCGCATCGAGCTGAAGGGCATCG
ACTTCAAGGAGGACGGCAACATCCTGGGGCACAAGCTGGAGTACAACTACAACAGCCACAACGTCTATAT
CATGGCCGACAAGCAGAAGAACGGCATCAAGGTGAACTTCAAGATCCGCCACAACATCGAGGACGGCAGC
GTGCAGCTCGCCGACCACTACCAGCAGAACACCCCCATCGGCGACGGCCCCGTGCTGCTGCCCGACAACC
ACTACCTGAGCACCCAGTCCGCCCTGAGCAAAGACCCCAACGAGAAGCGCGATCACATGGTCCTTAAGGA
GTTCGTGACCGCCGCCGGGATCACTCTCGGCATGGACGAGCTGTACAAGTCCGGAGGCAGCGGCGCCACC
AACTTTTCCCTGCTCAAGCAGGCCGGCGACGTGGAAGAGAATCCCGGCCCCGGTACTGACTACAAAGACC
ATGACGGTGATTATAAAGATCATGACATCGATTACAAGGATGACGATGACAAGGCCGGATCTCCTGGTCC
GACCCCCAGTGGCACTAACGTGGGATCCTCA
[105 nt withheld, positions 5282-5386]
GGATCAGGGCGCTCTCCCAGCAAAGCAGTGGCCGCCCGGGCGGCGGGATCCACTGTCCGGCAGAGGAAAA
ATGCCAGCTGTGGGACAAGGAGTGCAGGCCGCACAACCTCGGCAGGCACCGGGGGGATGTGGCGATTCTA
CACAGAAGATTCACCTGGGCTCAAAGTTGGCCCTAGGTCGACCGCCATGGCGACMAAAAAAAAAAAAAAA
AAAAAAAAAAAAAAAAAAAAAAAAAAAAAAAAAAAAAAAAAAAAACCCGGGGGATCCGGTACCGGAAGCG
GAGCTACTAACTTCAGCCTGCTGAAGCAGGCTGGAGACGTGGAGGAGAACCCTGGACCTCTCGAGGTGAG
CAAGGGCGAGGAGGATAACATGGCCATCATCAAGGAGTTCATGCGCTTCAAGGTGCACATGGAGGGCTCC
GTGAACGGCCACGAGTTCGAGATCGAGGGCGAGGGCGAGGGCCGCCCCTACGAGGGCACCCAGACCGCCA
AGCTGAAGGTGACCAAGGGTGGCCCCCTGCCCTTCGCCTGGGACATCCTGTCCCCTCAGTTCATGTACGG
CTCCAAGGCCTACGTGAAGCACCCCGCCGACATCCCCGACTACTTGAAGCTGTCCTTCCCCGAGGGCTTC
AAGTGGGAGCGCGTGATGAACTTCGAGGACGGCGGCGTGGTGACCGTGACCCAGGACTCCTCCCTGCAGG
ACGGCGAGTTCATCTACAAGGTGAAGCTGCGCGGCACCAACTTCCCCTCCGACGGCCCCGTAATGCAGAA
GAAGACCATGGGCTGGGAGGCCTCCTCCGAGCGGATGTACCCCGAGGACGGCGCCCTGAAGGGCGAGATC
AAGCAGAGGCTGAAGCTGAAGGACGGCGGCCACTACGACGCTGAGGTCAAGACCACCTACAAGGCCAAGA
AGCCCGTGCAGCTGCCCGGCGCCTACAACGTCAACATCAAGTTGGACATCACCTCCCACAACGAGGACTA
CACCATCGTGGAACAGTACGAACGCGCCGAGGGCCGCCACTCCACCGGCGGCATGGACGAGCTGTACAAG
TAAACTGGATCCACCGGATCTAGATAACTGATCATAATCAGCCATACCACATTTGTAGAGGTTTTACTTG
CTTTAAAAAACCTCCCACACCTCCCCCTGAACCTGAAACATAAAATGAATGCAATTGTTGTTGTTAACTT
GTTTATTGCAGCTTATAATGGTTACAAATAAAGCAATAGCATCACAAATTTCACAAATAAAGCATTTTTT
TCACTGCATTCTAGTTGTGGTTTGTCCAAACTCATCAATGTATCTTACTCGAGTCTAGACAGCGCTCACC
GGTCGTTAACATTAAGCTAGCCTAGTGCCATCTTGCTGAAAAACTCGAGCCATCCGGAAGATCTGGCGGC
CGCTCTCCCTATAGTGAGTCGTATTACGCCGGATGGATATGGTGTTCAGGCACAAGTGTTAAAGCAGTTG
ATTTTATTCACTATGATGAAAAAAACAATGAATGGAACCTGCTCCAAGTTAAAAATAGAGATAATACCGA
AAACTCATCGAGTAGTAAGATTAGAGATAATACAACAATAAAAAAATGGTTTAGAACTTACTCACAGCGT
GATGCTACTAATTGGGACAATTTTCCAGATGAAGTATCATCTAAGAATTTAAATGAAGAAGACTTCAGAG
CTTTTGTTAAAAATTATTTGGCAAAAATAATATAATTCGGCTGCAGGGGCGGCCTCGTGATACGCCTATT
TTTATAGGTTAATGTCATGATAATAATGGTTTCTTAGACGTCAGGTGGCACTTTTCGGGGAAATGTGCGC
GGAACCCCTATTTGTTTATTTTTCTAAATACATTCAAATATGTATCCGCTCATGAGACAATAACCCTGAT
AAATGCTTCAATAATATTGAAAAAGGAAGAGTANTGAGGCGGAAAGAACCAGCTGTGGAATGTGTGTCAG
TTAGGGTGTGGAAAGTCCCCAGGCTCCCCAGCAGGCAGAAGTATGCAAAGCATGCATCTCAATTAGTCAG
CAACCAGGTGTGGAAAGTCCCCAGGCTCCCCAGCAGGCAGAAGTATGCAAAGCATGCATCTCAATTAGTC
AGCAACCATAGTCCCGCCCCTAACTCCGCCCATCCCGCCCCTAACTCCGCCCAGTTCCGCCCATTCTCCG
CCCCATGGCTGACTAATTTTTTTTATTTATGCAGAGGCCGAGGCCGCCTCGGCCTCTGAGCTATTCCAGA
AGTAGTGAGGAGGCTTTTTTGGAGGCCTAGGCTTTTGCAAAGATCGATCAAGAGACAGGATGAGGATCGT
TTCGCATGATTGAACAAGATGGATTGCACGCAGGTTCTCCGGCCGCTTGGGT
